Addgene plasmid #228613: pMulti
Purpose: (Empty Backbone) Mammalian expression of a single fluorescent protein and extra insert, for MuSIC barcode construction
Depositing lab: Marc Birtwistle. Depositing organization: Clemson University. Publication: Genetically Encoded Fluorescence Barcodes Allow for Single-Cell Analysis via Spectral Flow Cytometry. Lu X, Pritko DJ, Abravanel ME, Huggins JR, Ogunleye O, Biswas T, Ashy KC, Woods SK, Livingston MWT, Blenner MA, Birtwistle MR. ACS Synth Biol. 2025 May 16;14(5):1533-1548. doi: 10.1021/acssynbio.4c00807. Epub 2025 May 6. PubMed 40326708.
Backbone
  Vector backbone: pMulti
  Backbone manufacturer: Birtwistle lab
  Vector type: Mammalian Expression
Growth in bacteria
  Bacterial resistance: Chloramphenicol, 25 μg/mL
  Growth temperature: 37°C
  Growth strain: DH5alpha
  Copy number: High Copy
Gene/Insert
  Gene/Insert name: None
Terms and licenses: Academic/Nonprofit Terms; Industry Terms: Not Available to Industry
Depositor comments: Please visit https://doi.org/10.1101/2024.10.23.619855 for bioRxiv preprint.
How to cite: pMulti was a gift from Marc Birtwistle (Addgene plasmid # 228613 ; http://n2t.net/addgene:228613 ; RRID:Addgene_228613)
