[The description below was written by a language model from this plasmid's Addgene catalogue record and pLannotate feature annotations shown in this document.]
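Description:
pMulti is a compact (about 3.1 kb) empty-backbone mammalian expression vector built as a scaffold for assembling MuSIC fluorescence barcodes, which are combinations of fluorescent proteins read out by spectral flow cytometry for single-cell analysis. According to the record, it is meant to receive a single fluorescent protein plus one additional insert; as deposited it carries no gene. In bacteria it replicates from a high-copy ColE1/pUC-type origin and is selected with chloramphenicol through a cat gene driven by its native cat promoter. An f1 phage origin is also present, a common legacy element that permits single-stranded DNA production.

The mammalian expression unit consists of the human cytomegalovirus immediate-early enhancer and promoter, followed by a short region containing a T2A peptide sequence (annotated as a fragment) and then an SV40 polyadenylation signal. The T2A element causes ribosomal skipping during translation. Two coding sequences placed on either side of it would therefore be produced as separate polypeptides from one CMV-driven transcript, which fits the stated design of co-expressing a fluorescent protein and a second insert. The record does not describe the cloning sites or the assembly method used to add inserts.

A second SV40 poly(A) signal lies in reverse orientation just downstream of the cat gene, and its role is not stated. The annotation software also flags a roughly 30 bp match to a truncated HIV-1 5' LTR between T2A and the poly(A) signal. No other lentiviral elements are annotated, so this is likely an incidental short match, and the plasmid should be regarded as a transfection vector rather than a viral one. No mammalian selection marker is annotated.
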