Features (pLannotate 1.2.2; 10 found; start..end, strand, type, name):
    414..535     -  polyA_signal   SV40 poly(A) signal: SV40 polyadenylation signal
    589..1177    +  rep_origin     ori: high-copy-number ColE1/pMB1/pBR322/pUC origin of replication
   1352..1655    +  enhancer       CMV enhancer: human cytomegalovirus immediate early enhancer
   1656..1859    +  promoter       CMV promoter: human cytomegalovirus (CMV) immediate early promoter
   1952..2004    +  CDS            T2A (fragment): 2A peptide from Thosea asigna virus capsid protein Eukaryotic ribosomes fail to insert a peptide bond between the Gly and Pro residues, yielding separate polypeptides.
   2018..2046    +  LTR            5' LTR (truncated) (fragment): truncated 5' long terminal repeat (LTR) from HIV-1
   2081..2202    +  polyA_signal   SV40 poly(A) signal: SV40 polyadenylation signal
   2236..2664    -  rep_origin     f1 ori (sequence partly withheld): f1 bacteriophage origin of replication; arrow indicates direction of (+) strand synthesis
   2690..2792    +  promoter       cat promoter: promoter of the E. coli cat gene encoding chloramphenicol acetyltransferase
   2793..370     +  CDS            cat (across the origin): CAT_ECOLX - Experimental evidence at protein level: Swiss-Prot protein existence level 1. This enzyme is an effector of chloramphenicol resistance in bacteria. From Escherichia coli. This protein is used as a marker in many commonly used cloning vectors, such as pACYC184.
>Addgene plasmid #228613 | pMulti | addgene full sequence | sequence record 452496 | Addgene NGS Result
TGAGCAAACTGAAACGTTTTCATCGCTCTGGAGTGAATACCACGACGATTTCCGGCAGTTTCTACACATA
TATTCGCAAGATGTGGCGTGTTACGGTGAAAACCTGGCCTATTTCCCTAAAGGGTTTATTGAGAATATGT
TTTTCGTATCAGCCAATCCCTGGGTGAGTTTCACCAGTTTTGATTTAAACGTGGCCAATATGGACAACTT
CTTCGCCCCCGTTTTCACCATGGGCAAATATTATACGCAAGGCGACAAGGTGCTGATGCCGCTGGCGATT
CAGGTTCATCATGCCGTTTGTGATGGCTTCCATGTCGGCAGAATGCTTAATGAATTACAACAGTACTGCG
ATGAGTGGCAGGGCGGGGCGTAATCAAACATGAGAATTGGTCGCGCGAGCAATTCAGACATGATAAGATA
CATTGATGAGTTTGGACAAACCACAACTAGAATGCAGTGAAAAAAATGCTTTATTTGTGAAATTTGTGAT
GCTATTGCTTTATTTGTAACCATTATAAGCTGCAATAAACAAGTTGGCATTTCGTTCCACTGAGCGTCAG
ACCCCGTAGAAAAGATCAAAGGATCTTCTTGAGATCCTTTTTTTCTGCGCGTAATCTGCTGCTTGCAAAC
AAAAAAACCACCGCTACCAGCGGTGGTTTGTTTGCCGGATCAAGAGCTACCAACTCTTTTTCCGAAGGTA
ACTGGCTTCAGCAGAGCGCAGATACCAAATACTGTTCTTCTAGTGTAGCCGTAGTTAGGCCACCACTTCA
AGAACTCTGTAGCACCGCCTACATACCTCGCTCTGCTAATCCTGTTACCAGTGGCTGCTGCCAGTGGCGA
TAAGTCGTGTCTTACCGGGTTGGACTCAAGACGATAGTTACCGGATAAGGCGCAGCGGTCGGGCTGAACG
GGGGGTTCGTGCACACAGCCCAGCTTGGAGCGAACGACCTACACCGAACTGAGATACCTACAGCGTGAGC
TATGAGAAAGCGCCACGCTTCCCGAAGGGAGAAAGGCGGACAGGTATCCGGTAAGCGGCAGGGTCGGAAC
AGGAGAGCGCACGAGGGAGCTTCCAGGGGGAAACGCCTGGTATCTTTATAGTCCTGTCGGGTTTCGCCAC
CTCTGACTTGAGCGTCGATTTTTGTGATGCTCGTCAGGGGGGCGGAGCCTATGGAAAAACGCCAGCAACG
CGGCCTTTTTACGGTTCCTGGCCTTTTGCTGGCCTTTTGCTCACATGTTCTTTCCTGCGTTATCCCCTGA
TTCTGTGGATAACCGTATTACCGCCATGCATTAGTTATTAATAGTAATCAATTACGGGGTCATTAGTTCA
TAGCCCATATATGGAGTTCCGCGTTACATAACTTACGGTAAATGGCCCGCCTGGCTGACCGCCCAACGAC
CCCCGCCCATTGACGTCAATAATGACGTATGTTCCCATAGTAACGCCAATAGGGACTTTCCATTGACGTC
AATGGGTGGAGTATTTACGGTAAACTGCCCACTTGGCAGTACATCAAGTGTATCATATGCCAAGTACGCC
CCCTATTGACGTCAATGACGGTAAATGGCCCGCCTGGCATTATGCCCAGTACATGACCTTATGGGACTTT
CCTACTTGGCAGTACATCTACGTATTAGTCATCGCTATTACCATGGTGATGCGGTTTTGGCAGTACATCA
ATGGGCGTGGATAGCGGTTTGACTCACGGGGATTTCCAAGTCTCCACCCCATTGACGTCAATGGGAGTTT
GTTTTGGCACCAAAATCAACGGGACTTTCCAAAATGTCGTAACAACTCCGCCCCATTGACGCAAATGGGC
GGTAGGCGTGTACGGTGGGAGGTCTATATAAGCAGAGCTGGTTTAGTGAAGAAGACGGCTCCGGCGCCAC
AAACTTCTCTCTGCTAAAGCAAGCAGGTGATGTTGAAGAAAACCCCGGGCCTGGCAGCGGCGAGGGCAGG
GGAAGTCTACTTACATGCGGGGACGTGGAGGAAAATCCCGGCCCAGGATCCGAGACCCTCTGGCTAACTA
GAGAACCCACTGCTTACTGGTCTCATTCATGTCTTCTGAAACATAAAATGAACTTGTTTATTGCAGCTTA
TAATGGTTACAAATAAAGCAATAGCATCACAAATTTCACAAATAAAGCATTTTTTTCACTGCATTCTAGT
TGTGGTTTGTCCAAACTCATCAATGTATCTTAAGGCGTAAATTGTAAGCGTTAATATTTTGTTAAAATTC
GCGTTAAATTTTTGTTAAATCAGCTCATTTTTTAACCAATAGGCCGAAATCGGCAAAATCCCTTATAAAT
CAAAAGAATAGACCGAGATAGGGT
[37 nt withheld, positions 2335-2371]
AAAGAACGTGGACTCCAACGTCAAAGG
[49 nt withheld, positions 2399-2447]
T
[91 nt withheld, positions 2449-2539]
G
[124 nt withheld, positions 2541-2664]
CAGTACTTAACGGAAGATCACTTCGTGATCGGCACGTAAGAGGTTCCAACTTTCACCATAATGAAATAAG
ATCACTACCGGGCGTATTTTTTGAGTTATCGAGATTTTCAGGAGCTAAGGAAGCTAAAATGGAGAAAAAA
ATCACTGGATATACCACCGTTGATATATCCCAATGGCATCGTAAAGAACATTTTGAGGCATTTCAGTCAG
TTGCTCAATGTACCTATAACCAGACCGTTCAGCTGGATATTACGGCCTTTTTAAAGACCGTAAAGAAAAA
TAAGCACAAGTTTTATCCGGCCTTTATTCACATTCTTGCCCGCCTGATGAATGCTCATCCGGAATTCCGT
ATGGCAATGAAAGACGGTGAGCTGGTGATATGGGATAGTGTTCACCCTTGTTACACCGTTTTCCA
